Addgene plasmid #108740: pBW2607_pCAG-PV1-PYL-L1-iCre-230C-NLS-BGHpA
Purpose: Expresses aa230 to C-terminus of Cre recombinase fused to PYL CID
Depositing lab: Wilson Wong. Depositing organization: Boston University Main Campus. Publication: High-performance chemical- and light-inducible recombinases in mammalian cells and mice. Weinberg BH, Cho JH, Agarwal Y, Pham NTH, Caraballo LD, Walkosz M, Ortega C, Trexler M, Tague N, Law B, Benman WKJ, Letendre J, Beal J, Wong WW. Nat Commun. 2019 Oct 24;10(1):4845. doi: 10.1038/s41467-019-12800-7. PubMed 31649244.
Backbone
  Vector backbone: pCAGGS
  Vector type: Mammalian Expression, Cre/Lox, Synthetic Biology
Growth in bacteria
  Bacterial resistance: Ampicillin, 100 μg/mL
  Growth temperature: 37°C
  Growth strain: NEB Stable
  Copy number: High Copy
Gene/Insert
  Gene/Insert name: Cre recombinase fragment aa230 to C-terminus
  Species: Synthetic
  Promoter: pCAG
  Tag / fusion protein: PYL (N terminal on insert); NLS (C terminal on insert)
  Cloning method: Restriction Enzyme; 5′ cloning site KpnI (not destroyed); 3′ cloning site EcoRI (not destroyed)
Terms and licenses: Academic/Nonprofit Terms; Industry Terms: Not Available to Industry
Depositor comments: Please visit https://www.biorxiv.org/content/10.1101/747121v1 for bioRxiv preprint.
How to cite: pBW2607_pCAG-PV1-PYL-L1-iCre-230C-NLS-BGHpA was a gift from Wilson Wong (Addgene plasmid # 108740 ; http://n2t.net/addgene:108740 ; RRID:Addgene_108740)
