[The description below was written by a language model from this plasmid's Addgene catalogue record and pLannotate feature annotations shown in this document.]
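Description:
pBW2607_pCAG-PV1-PYL-L1-iCre-230C-NLS-BGHpA is a 6.2 kb mammalian expression plasmid built on the pCAGGS backbone that encodes one half of a chemically inducible split Cre recombinase. It is propagated in E. coli from a high-copy ColE1/pUC-type origin under ampicillin selection (AmpR, β-lactamase). The backbone also retains lac promoter/operator remnants, an SV40 origin and an SV40 poly(A) signal. No mammalian selection marker is annotated, which fits delivery by transient transfection.

Expression is driven by the CAG promoter, annotated here as the CMV immediate-early enhancer, the chicken β-actin promoter and a chimeric β-actin/β-globin intron, giving strong, broadly active transcription in mammalian cells. The open reading frame begins with a fragment of Arabidopsis PYL1, the abscisic acid receptor used as a chemically induced dimerization (CID) domain. This is followed by a short stretch annotated as a partial HA-tag match, which probably corresponds to the linker region (L1) named in the construct. Next comes the C-terminal portion of Cre, from residue 230 to the end ("iCre" suggests a codon-improved version), with a C-terminal nuclear localization signal. Transcripts terminate at a bovine growth hormone poly(A) signal, and residual rabbit β-globin sequence and its poly(A) signal from pCAGGS lie downstream.

On its own this Cre fragment is expected to be inactive. The design implies co-expression with a complementary N-terminal Cre fragment fused to a PYL binding partner, so that abscisic acid brings the halves together and restores loxP recombination. That partner construct is not described in this record. The plasmid serves small-molecule control of Cre/lox recombination in mammalian synthetic biology applications.
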