Features (pLannotate 1.2.2; 21 found; start..end, strand, type, name):
     46..62      -  protein_bind   lac operator: The lac repressor binds to the lac operator to inhibit transcription in E. coli. This inhibition can be relieved by adding lactose or isopropyl-β-D-thiogalactopyranoside (IPTG). lac repressor encoded by lacI
     70..100     -  promoter       lac promoter: promoter for the E. coli lac operon
    115..136     -  protein_bind   CAP binding site: CAP binding activates transcription in the presence of cAMP. E. coli catabolite activator protein
    149..188     -  CDS            lacI (fragment): lac repressor; lacI; The lac repressor binds to the lac operator to inhibit transcription in E. coli. This inhibition can be relieved by adding lactose or isopropyl-β-D-thiogalactopyranoside (IPTG).
    195..217     +  promoter       SV40 promoter (fragment): SV40 enhancer and early promoter
    221..355     +  rep_origin     SV40 ori: SV40 origin of replication
    375..509     +  polyA_signal   SV40 poly(A) signal: SV40 polyadenylation signal
    511..565     -  CDS            lacI (fragment): lac repressor; lacI; The lac repressor binds to the lac operator to inhibit transcription in E. coli. This inhibition can be relieved by adding lactose or isopropyl-β-D-thiogalactopyranoside (IPTG).
    748..1336    -  rep_origin     ori: high-copy-number ColE1/pMB1/pBR322/pUC origin of replication
   1507..2367    -  CDS            AmpR: β-lactamase; bla; confers resistance to ampicillin, carbenicillin, and related antibiotics
   2368..2472    -  promoter       AmpR promoter: bla
   2503..2882    +  enhancer       CMV enhancer: human cytomegalovirus immediate early enhancer
   2884..3159    +  promoter       chicken β-actin promoter: No description available
   3160..4175    +  intron         chimeric intron: chimera between introns from chicken β-actin and rabbit β-globin
   4319..4849    +  CDS            PYL1 (fragment): PYL1_ARATH - Also known as RCAR12. Experimental evidence at protein level: Swiss-Prot protein existence level 1. Receptor for abscisic acid (ABA) required for ABA-mediated responses such as stomatal closure and germination inhibition. Inhibits the activity of group-A protein phosphatases type 2C (PP2Cs) when activated by ABA (PubMed:19407143, PubMed:19855379, PubMed:19893533, PubMed:19898420, PubMed:23844015, PubMed:21658606). Can be activated by both (-)-ABA and (+)-ABA (PubMed:23844015). From Arabidopsis thaliana (Mouse-ear cress).
   4850..4877    +  CDS            3xHA (fragment): three tandem HA epitope tags
   4919..5260    +  CDS            cre (fragment): RECR_BPP1 - Experimental evidence at protein level: Swiss-Prot protein existence level 1. Catalyzes site-specific recombination between two 34-base- pair LOXP sites. Its role is to maintain the phage genome as a monomeric unit-copy plasmid in the lysogenic state. From Escherichia phage P1 (Bacteriophage P1).
   5291..5515    +  polyA_signal   bGH poly(A) signal: bovine growth hormone polyadenylation signal
   5519..5540    +  promoter       SV40 promoter (fragment): SV40 enhancer and early promoter
   5678..5749    +  CDS            HBB (fragment): HBB_PONPY - Experimental evidence at transcript level: Swiss-Prot protein existence level 2. Involved in oxygen transport from the lung to the various peripheral tissues. From Pongo pygmaeus (Bornean orangutan).
   5820..5875    +  polyA_signal   β-globin poly(A) signal: rabbit β-globin polyadenylation signal (Gil and Proudfoot, 1987)
>Addgene plasmid #108740 | pBW2607_pCAG-PV1-PYL-L1-iCre-230C-NLS-BGHpA | depositor full sequence | sequence record 205021 | Full Sequence
CCCAAGCTTGGCGTAATCATGGTCATAGCTGTTTCCTGTGTGAAATTGTTATCCGCTCACAATTCCACAC
AACATACGAGCCGGAAGCATAAAGTGTAAAGCCTGGGGTGCCTAATGAGTGAGCTAACTCACATTAATTG
CGTTGCGCTCACTGCCCGCTTTCCAGTCGGGAAACCTGTCGTGCCAGCGGATCCGCATCTCAATTAGTCA
GCAACCATAGTCCCGCCCCTAACTCCGCCCAGTTCCGCCCATTCTCCGCCCCATGGCTGACTAATTTTTT
TTATTTATGCAGAGGCCGAGGCCGCCTCGGCCTCTGAGCTATTCCAGAAGTAGTGAGGAGGCTTTTTTGG
AGGCCTAGGCTTTTGCAAAAAGCTAACTTGTTTATTGCAGCTTATAATGGTTACAAATAAAGCAATAGCA
TCACAAATTTCACAAATAAAGCATTTTTTTCACTGCATTCTAGTTGTGGTTTGTCCAAACTCATCAATGT
ATCTTATCATGTCTGGATCCGCTGCATTAATGAATCGGCCAACGCGCGGGGAGAGGCGGTTTGCGTATTG
GGCGCTCTTCCGCTTCCTCGCTCACTGACTCGCTGCGCTCGGTCGTTCGGCTGCGGCGAGCGGTATCAGC
TCACTCAAAGGCGGTAATACGGTTATCCACAGAATCAGGGGATAACGCAGGAAAGAACATGTGAGCAAAA
GGCCAGCAAAAGGCCAGGAACCGTAAAAAGGCCGCGTTGCTGGCGTTTTTCCATAGGCTCCGCCCCCCTG
ACGAGCATCACAAAAATCGACGCTCAAGTCAGAGGTGGCGAAACCCGACAGGACTATAAAGATACCAGGC
GTTTCCCCCTGGAAGCTCCCTCGTGCGCTCTCCTGTTCCGACCCTGCCGCTTACCGGATACCTGTCCGCC
TTTCTCCCTTCGGGAAGCGTGGCGCTTTCTCATAGCTCACGCTGTAGGTATCTCAGTTCGGTGTAGGTCG
TTCGCTCCAAGCTGGGCTGTGTGCACGAACCCCCCGTTCAGCCCGACCGCTGCGCCTTATCCGGTAACTA
TCGTCTTGAGTCCAACCCGGTAAGACACGACTTATCGCCACTGGCAGCAGCCACTGGTAACAGGATTAGC
AGAGCGAGGTATGTAGGCGGTGCTACAGAGTTCTTGAAGTGGTGGCCTAACTACGGCTACACTAGAAGAA
CAGTATTTGGTATCTGCGCTCTGCTGAAGCCAGTTACCTTCGGAAAAAGAGTTGGTAGCTCTTGATCCGG
CAAACAAACCACCGCTGGTAGCGGTGGTTTTTTTGTTTGCAAGCAGCAGATTACGCGCAGAAAAAAAGGA
TCTCAAGAAGATCCTTTGATCTTTTCTACGGGGTCTGACGCTCAGTGGAACGAAAACTCACGTTAAGGGA
TTTTGGTCATGAGATTATCAAAAAGGATCTTCACCTAGATCCTTTTAAATTAAAAATGAAGTTTTAAATC
AATCTAAAGTATATATGAGTAAACTTGGTCTGACAGTTACCAATGCTTAATCAGTGAGGCACCTATCTCA
GCGATCTGTCTATTTCGTTCATCCATAGTTGCCTGACTCCCCGTCGTGTAGATAACTACGATACGGGAGG
GCTTACCATCTGGCCCCAGTGCTGCAATGATACCGCGAGACCCACGCTCACCGGCTCCAGATTTATCAGC
AATAAACCAGCCAGCCGGAAGGGCCGAGCGCAGAAGTGGTCCTGCAACTTTATCCGCCTCCATCCAGTCT
ATTAATTGTTGCCGGGAAGCTAGAGTAAGTAGTTCGCCAGTTAATAGTTTGCGCAACGTTGTTGCCATTG
CTACAGGCATCGTGGTGTCACGCTCGTCGTTTGGTATGGCTTCATTCAGCTCCGGTTCCCAACGATCAAG
GCGAGTTACATGATCCCCCATGTTGTGCAAAAAAGCGGTTAGCTCCTTCGGTCCTCCGATCGTTGTCAGA
AGTAAGTTGGCCGCAGTGTTATCACTCATGGTTATGGCAGCACTGCATAATTCTCTTACTGTCATGCCAT
CCGTAAGATGCTTTTCTGTGACTGGTGAGTACTCAACCAAGTCATTCTGAGAATAGTGTATGCGGCGACC
GAGTTGCTCTTGCCCGGCGTCAATACGGGATAATACCGCGCCACATAGCAGAACTTTAAAAGTGCTCATC
ATTGGAAAACGTTCTTCGGGGCGAAAACTCTCAAGGATCTTACCGCTGTTGAGATCCAGTTCGATGTAAC
CCACTCGTGCACCCAACTGATCTTCAGCATCTTTTACTTTCACCAGCGTTTCTGGGTGAGCAAAAACAGG
AAGGCAAAATGCCGCAAAAAAGGGAATAAGGGCGACACGGAAATGTTGAATACTCATACTCTTCCTTTTT
CAATATTATTGAAGCATTTATCAGGGTTATTGTCTCATGAGCGGATACATATTTGAATGTATTTAGAAAA
ATAAACAAATAGGGGTTCCGCGCACATTTCCCCGAAAAGTGCCACCTGGGTCGACATTGATTATTGACTA
GTTATTAATAGTAATCAATTACGGGGTCATTAGTTCATAGCCCATATATGGAGTTCCGCGTTACATAACT
TACGGTAAATGGCCCGCCTGGCTGACCGCCCAACGACCCCCGCCCATTGACGTCAATAATGACGTATGTT
CCCATAGTAACGCCAATAGGGACTTTCCATTGACGTCAATGGGTGGAGTATTTACGGTAAACTGCCCACT
TGGCAGTACATCAAGTGTATCATATGCCAAGTACGCCCCCTATTGACGTCAATGACGGTAAATGGCCCGC
CTGGCATTATGCCCAGTACATGACCTTATGGGACTTTCCTACTTGGCAGTACATCTACGTATTAGTCATC
GCTATTACCATGGTCGAGGTGAGCCCCACGTTCTGCTTCACTCTCCCCATCTCCCCCCCCTCCCCACCCC
CAATTTTGTATTTATTTATTTTTTAATTATTTTGTGCAGCGATGGGGGCGGGGGGGGGGGGGGCGCGCGC
CAGGCGGGGCGGGGCGGGGCGAGGGGCGGGGCGGGGCGAGGCGGAAAGGTGCGGCGGCAGCCAATCAGAG
CGGCGCGCTCCGAAAGTTTCCTTTTATGGCGAGGCGGCGGCGGCGGCGGCCCTATAAAAAGCGAAGCGCG
CGGCGGGCGGGAGTCGCTGCGTTGCCTTCGCCCCGTGCCCCGCTCCGCGCCGCCTCGCGCCGCCCGCCCC
GGCTCTGACTGACCGCGTTACTCCCACAGGTGAGCGGGCGGGACGGCCCTTCTCCTCCGGGCTGTAATTA
GCGCTTGGTTTAATGACGGCTCGTTTCTTTTCTGTGGCTGCGTGAAAGCCTTAAAGGGCTCCGGGAGGGC
CCTTTGTGCGGGGGGGAGCGGCTCGGGGGGTGCGTGCGTGTGTGTGTGCGTGGGGAGCGCCGCGTGCGGC
TCCGCGCTGCCCGGCGGCTGTGAGCGCTGCGGGCGCGGCGCGGGGCTTTGTGCGCTCCGCAGTGTGCGCG
AGGGGAGCGCGGCCGGGGGCGGTGCCCCGCGGTGCGGGGGGGGCTGCGAGGGGAACAAAGGCTGCGTGCG
GGGTGTGTGCGTGGGGGGGTGAGCAGGGGGTGTGGGCGCGGCGGTCGGGCTGTAACCCCCCCCTGCACCC
CCCTCCCCGAGTTGCTGAGCACGGCCCGGCTTCGGGTGCGGGGCTCCGTACGGGGCGTGGCGCGGGGCTC
GCCGTGCCGGGCGGGGGGTGGCGGCAGGTGGGGGTGCCGGGCGGGGCGGGGCCGCCTCGGGCCGGGGAGG
GCTCGGGGGAGGGGCGCGGCGGCCCCCGGAGCGCCGGCGGCTGTCGAGGCGCGGCGAGCCGCAGCCATTG
CCTTTTATGGTAATCGTGCGAGAGGGCGCAGGGACTTCCTTTGTCCCAAATCTGTGCGGAGCCGAAATCT
GGGAGGCGCCGCCGCACCCCCTCTAGCGGGCGCGGGGCGAAGCGGTGCGGCGCCGGCAGGAAGGAAATGG
GCGGGGAGGGCCTTCGTGCGTCGCCGCGCCGCCGTCCCCTTCTCCCTCTCCAGCCTCGGGGCTGTCCGCG
GGGGGACGGCTGCCTTCGGGGGGGACGGGGCAGGGCGGGGTTCGGCTTCTGGCGTGTGACCGGCGGCTCT
AGAGCCTCTGCTAACCATGTTCATGCCTTCTTCTTTTTCCTACAGCTCCTGGGCAACGTGCTGGTTATTG
TGCTGTCTCATCATTTTGGCAAAGAATTGATTAATTCGAGCGAAGGCGCGCCCATTACTCGCATCCATTC
TCAGGCTGTCTCGTCTCGTCTCGCACGCGTGCCGCCACCATGGCGCCAACTCAAGACGAGTTCACCCAAC
TCTCCCAATCAATCGCCGAGTTCCACACGTACCAACTCGGTAACGGCCGTTGCTCATCTCTCCTAGCTCA
GCGAATCCACGCGCCGCCGGAAACAGTATGGTCCGTGGTGAGACGTTTCGATAGGCCACAGATTTACAAA
CACTTCATCAAAAGCTGTAACGTGAGTGAAGATTTCGAGATGCGAGTGGGATGCACGCGCGACGTGAACG
TGATAAGTGGATTACCGGCGAATACGTCTCGAGAGAGATTAGATCTGTTGGACGATGATCGGAGAGTGAC
TGGGTTTAGTATAACCGGTGGTGAACATAGGCTGAGGAATTATAAATCGGTTACGACGGTTCATAGATTT
GAGAAAGAAGAAGAAGAAGAAAGGATCTGGACCGTTGTTTTGGAATCTTATGTTGTTGATGTACCGGAAG
GTAATTCGGAGGAAGATACGAGATTGTTTGCTGATACGGTTATTAGATTGAATCTTCAGAAACTTGCTTC
GATCACTGAAGCTATGAACTACCCATACGATGTTCCAGATTACGCTTCCGGAGGGTCTGGCTCCGGATCA
AGTGGTGGCAGCGGTACCGTGGCTGATGACCCCAACAACTACCTGTTCTGCCGGGTCAGAAAGAATGGTG
TGGCTGCCCCTTCTGCCACCTCCCAACTGTCCACCCGGGCCCTGGAAGGGATCTTTGAGGCCACCCACCG
CCTGATCTATGGTGCCAAGGATGACTCTGGGCAGAGATACCTGGCCTGGTCTGGCCACTCTGCCAGAGTG
GGTGCTGCCAGGGACATGGCCAGGGCTGGTGTGTCCATCCCTGAAATCATGCAGGCTGGTGGCTGGACCA
ATGTGAACATTGTGATGAACTACATCAGAAACCTGGACTCTGAGACTGGGGCCATGGTGAGGCTGCTCGA
GGATGGGGACCCCAAGAAAAAGCGGAAGGTGTGAGAATTCCTGTGCCTTCTAGTTGCCAGCCATCTGTTG
TTTGCCCCTCCCCCGTGCCTTCCTTGACCCTGGAAGGTGCCACTCCCACTGTCCTTTCCTAATAAAATGA
GGAAATTGCATCGCATTGTCTGAGTAGGTGTCATTCTATTCTGGGGGGTGGGGTGGGGCAGGACAGCAAG
GGGGAGGATTGGGAAGACAATAGCAGGCATGCTGGGGATGCGGTGGGCTCTATGGCTTCTGAGGCGGAAA
GAACCAGCTGGGGCTCTAGGGGGTATCCCCACGCGCCCTGTAGCGTGTACCGCTGGGAGTTCGTAGACGG
AAACAAACGCAGAATCCAAGCGCGGCCGCCCAGGATACATAGATTACCACAACTCCGAGCCCTTCCACCG
CTAGCGCACTCCTCAGGTGCAGGCTGCCTATCAGAAGGTGGTGGCTGGTGTGGCCAATGCCCTGGCTCAC
AAATACCACTGAGATCTTTTTCCCTCTGCCAAAAATTATGGGGACATCATGAAGCCCCTTGAGCATCTGA
CTTCTGGCTAATAAAGGAAATTTATTTTCATTGCAATAGTGTGTTGGAATTTTTTGTGTCTCTCACTCGG
AAGGACATATGGGAGGGCAAATCATTTAAAACATCAGAATGAGTATTTGGTTTAGAGTTTGGCAACATAT
GCCCATATGCTGGCTGCCATGAACAAAGGTTGGCTATAAAGAGGTCATCAGTATATGAAACAGCCCCCTG
CTGTCCATTCCTTATTCCATAGAAAAGCCTTGACTTGAGGTTAGATTTTTTTTATATTTTGTTTTGTGTT
ATTTTTTTCTTTAACATCCCTAAAATTTTCCTTACATGTTTTACTAGCCAGATTTTTCCTCCTCTCCTGA
CTACTCCCAGTCATAGCTGTCCCTCTTCTCTTATGGAGATCCCTCGACCTGCAG
