>Addgene plasmid #108740 | pBW2607_pCAG-PV1-PYL-L1-iCre-230C-NLS-BGHpA | addgene partial sequence | sequence record 216279 | Addgene Partial NGS Result
TGCACCCCCCTCCCCGAGTTGCTGAGCACGGCCCGGCTTCGGGTGCGGGGCTCCGTACGGGGCGTGGCGC
GGGGCTCGCCGTGCCGGGCGGGGGGTGGCGGCAGGTGGGGGTGCCGGGCGGGGCGGGGCCGCCTCGGGCC
GGGGAGGGCTCGGGGGAGGGGCGCGGCGGCCCCCGGAGCGCCGGCGGCTGTCGAGGCGCGGCGAGCCGCA
GCCATTGCCTTTTATGGTAATCGTGCGAGAGGGCGCAGGGACTTCCTTTGTCCCAAATCTGTGCGGAGCC
GAAATCTGGGAGGCGCCGCCGCACCCCCTCTAGCGGGCGCGGGGCGAAGCGGTGCGGCGCCGGCAGGAAG
GAAATGGGCGGGGAGGGCCTTCGTGCGTCGCCGCGCCGCCGTCCCCTTCTCCCTCTCCAGCCTCGGGGCT
GTCCGCGGGGGGACGGCTGCCTTCGGGGGGGACGGGGCAGGGCGGGGTTCGGCTTCTGGCGTGTGACCGG
CGGCTCTAGAGCCTCTGCTAACCATGTTCATGCCTTCTTCTTTTTCCTACAGCTCCTGGGCAACGTGCTG
GTTATTGTGCTGTCTCATCATTTTGGCAAAGAATTGATTAATTCGAGCGAAGGCGCGCCCATTACTCGCA
TCCATTCTCAGGCTGTCTCGTCTCGTCTCGCACGCGTGCCGCCACCATGGCGCCAACTCAAGACGAGTTC
ACCCAACTCTCCCAATCAATCGCCGAGTTCCACACGTACCAACTCGGTAACGGCCGTTGCTCATCTCTCC
TAGCTCAGCGAATCCACGCGCCGCCGGAAACAGTATGGTCCGTGGTGAGACGTTTCGATAGGCCACAGAT
TTACAAACACTTCATCAAAAGCTGTAACGTGAGTGAAGATTTCGAGATGCGAGTGGGATGCACGCGCGAC
GTGAACGTGATAAGTGGATTACCGGCGAATACGTCTCGAGAGAGATTAGATCTGTTGGACGATGATCGGA
GAGTGACTGGGTTTAGTATAACCGGTGGTGAACATAGGCTGAGGAATTATAAATCGGTTACGACGGTTCA
TAGATTTGAGAAAGAAGAAGAAGAAGAAAGGATCTGGACCGTTGTTTTGGAATCTTATGTTGTTGATGTA
CCGGAAGGTAATTCGGAGGAAGATACGAGATTGTTTGCTGATACGGTTATTAGATTGAATCTTCAGAAAC
TTGCTTCGATCACTGAAGCTATGAACTACCCATACGATGTTCCAGATTACGCTTCCGGAGGGTCTGGCTC
CGGATCAAGTGGTGGCAGCGGTACCGTGGCTGATGACCCCAACAACTACCTGTTCTGCCGGGTCAGAAAG
AATGGTGTGGCTGCCCCTTCTGCCACCTCCCAACTGTCCACCCGGGCCCTGGAAGGGATCTTTGAGGCCA
CCCACCGCCTGATCTATGGTGCCAAGGATGACTCTGGGCAGAGATACCTGGCCTGGTCTGGCCACTCTGC
CAGAGTGGGTGCTGCCAGGGACATGGCCAGGGCTGGTGTGTCCATCCCTGAAATCATGCAGGCTGGTGGC
TGGACCAATGTGAACATTGTGATGAACTACATCAGAAACCTGGACTCTGAGACTGGGGCCATGGTGAGGC
TGCTCGAGGATGGGGACCCCAAGAAAAAGCGGAAGGTGTGAGAATTCCTGTGCCTTCTAGTTGCCAGCCA
TCTGTTGTTTGCCCCTCCCCCGTGCCTTCCTTGACCCTGGAAGGTGCCACTCCCACTGTCCTTTCCTAAT
AAAATGAGGAAATTGCATCGCATTGTCTGAGTAGGTGTCATTCTATTCTGGGGGGTGGGGTGGGGCAGGA
CAGCAAGGGGGAGGATTGGGAAGACAATAGCAGGCATGCTGGGGATGCGGTGGGCTCTATGGCTTCTGAG
GCGGAAAGAACCAGCTGGGGCTCTAGGGGGTATCCCCACGCGCCCTGTAGCGTGTACCGCTGGGAGTTCG
TAGACGGAAACAAACGCAGAATCCAAGCGCGGCCGCCCAGGATACATAGATTACCACAACTCCGAGCCCT
TCCACCGCTAGCGCACTCCTCAGGTGCAGGCTGCCTATCAGAAGGTGGTGGCTGGTGTGGCCAATGCCCT
GGCTCACAAATACCACTGAGATCTTTTTCCCTCTGCCAAAAATTATGGGGACATCATGAAGCCCCTTGAG
CATCTGACTTCTGGCTAATAAAGGAAATTTATTTTCATTGCAATAGTGTGTTGGAATTTTTTGTGTCTCT
CACTCGGAAGGACATATGGGAGGGCAAATCATTTAAAACATCAGAATGAGTATTTGGTTTAGAGTTTGGC
AACATATGCCCATATGCTGGCTGCCATGAACAAAGGTTGGCTATAAAGAGGTCATCAGTATATGAAACAG
CCCCCTGCTGTCCATTCCTTATTCCATAGAAAAGCCTTGACTTGAGGTTAGATTTTTTTTATATTTTGTT
TTGTGTTATTTTTTTCTTTAACATCCCTAAAATTTTTCTTACATGTTTTACTAGCCAGATTTTTCCTCCT
CTCCTGACTACTCCCAGTCATAGCTGTCCCTCTTCTCTTATGGAGATCCCTCGACCTGCAGCCCAAGCTT
GGCGTAATCATGGTCATAGCTGTTTCCTGTGTGAAATTGTTATCCGCTCACAATTCCACACAACATACGA
GCCGGAAGCATAAAGTGTAAAGCCTGGGGTGCCTAATGAGTGAGCTAACTCACATTAATTGCGTTGCGCT
CACTGCCCGCTTTCCAGTCGGGAAACCTGTCGTGCCAGCGGATCCGCATCTCAATTAGTCAGCAACCATA
GTCCCGCCCCTAACTCCGCCCAGTTCCGCCCATTCTCCGCCCCATGGCTGACTAATTTTTTTTATTTATG
CAGAGGCCGAGGCCGCCTCGGCCTCTGAGCTATTCCAGAAGTAGTGAGGAGGCTTTTTTGGAGGCCTAGG
CTTTTGCAAAAAGCTAACTTGTTTATTGCAGCTTATAATGGTTACAAATAAAGCAATAGCATCACAAATT
TCACAAATAAAGCATTTTTTTCACTGCATTCTAGTTGTGGTTTGTCCAAACTCATCAATGTATCTTATCA
TGTCTGGATCCGCTGCATTAATGAATCGGCCAACGCGCGGGGAGAGGCGGTTTGCGTATTGGGCGCTCTT
CCGCTTCCTCGCTCACTGACTCGCTGCGCTCGGTCGTTCGGCTGCGGCGAGCGGTATCAGCTCACTCAAA
GGCGGTAATACGGTTATCCACAGAATCAGGGGATAACGCAGGAAAGAACATGTGAGCAAAAGGCCAGCAA
AAGGCCAGGAACCGTAAAAAGGCCGCGTTGCTGGCGTTTTTCCATAGGCTCCGCCCCCCTGACGAGCATC
ACAAAAATCGACGCTCAAGTCAGAGGTGGCGAAACCCGACAGGACTATAAAGATACCAGGCGTTTCCCCC
TGGAAGCTCCCTCGTGCGCTCTCCTGTTCCGACCCTGCCGCTTACCGGATACCTGTCCGCCTTTCTCCCT
TCGGGAAGCGTGGCGCTTTCTCATAGCTCACGCTGTAGGTATCTCAGTTCGGTGTAGGTCGTTCGCTCCA
AGCTGGGCTGTGTGCACGAACCCCCCGTTCAGCCCGACCGCTGCGCCTTATCCGGTAACTATCGTCTTGA
GTCCAACCCGGTAAGACACGACTTATCGCCACTGGCAGCAGCCACTGGTAACAGGATTAGCAGAGCGAGG
TATGTAGGCGGTGCTACAGAGTTCTTGAAGTGGTGGCCTAACTACGGCTACACTAGAAGAACAGTATTTG
GTATCTGCGCTCTGCTGAAGCCAGTTACCTTCGGAAAAAGAGTTGGTAGCTCTTGATCCGGCAAACAAAC
CACCGCTGGTAGCGGTGGTTTTTTTGTTTGCAAGCAGCAGATTACGCGCAGAAAAAAAGGATCTCAAGAA
GATCCTTTGATCTTTTCTACGGGGTCTGACGCTCAGTGGAACGAAAACTCACGTTAAGGGATTTTGGTCA
TGAGATTATCAAAAAGGATCTTCACCTAGATCCTTTTAAATTAAAAATGAAGTTTTAAATCAATCTAAAG
TATATATGAGTAAACTTGGTCTGACAGTTACCAATGCTTAATCAGTGAGGCACCTATCTCAGCGATCTGT
CTATTTCGTTCATCCATAGTTGCCTGACTCCCCGTCGTGTAGATAACTACGATACGGGAGGGCTTACCAT
CTGGCCCCAGTGCTGCAATGATACCGCGAGACCCACGCTCACCGGCTCCAGATTTATCAGCAATAAACCA
GCCAGCCGGAAGGGCCGAGCGCAGAAGTGGTCCTGCAACTTTATCCGCCTCCATCCAGTCTATTAATTGT
TGCCGGGAAGCTAGAGTAAGTAGTTCGCCAGTTAATAGTTTGCGCAACGTTGTTGCCATTGCTACAGGCA
TCGTGGTGTCACGCTCGTCGTTTGGTATGGCTTCATTCAGCTCCGGTTCCCAACGATCAAGGCGAGTTAC
ATGATCCCCCATGTTGTGCAAAAAAGCGGTTAGCTCCTTCGGTCCTCCGATCGTTGTCAGAAGTAAGTTG
GCCGCAGTGTTATCACTCATGGTTATGGCAGCACTGCATAATTCTCTTACTGTCATGCCATCCGTAAGAT
GCTTTTCTGTGACTGGTGAGTACTCAACCAAGTCATTCTGAGAATAGTGTATGCGGCGACCGAGTTGCTC
TTGCCCGGCGTCAATACGGGATAATACCGCGCCACATAGCAGAACTTTAAAAGTGCTCATCATTGGAAAA
CGTTCTTCGGGGCGAAAACTCTCAAGGATCTTACCGCTGTTGAGATCCAGTTCGATGTAACCCACTCGTG
CACCCAACTGATCTTCAGCATCTTTTACTTTCACCAGCGTTTCTGGGTGAGCAAAAACAGGAAGGCAAAA
TGCCGCAAAAAAGGGAATAAGGGCGACACGGAAATGTTGAATACTCATACTCTTCCTTTTTCAATATTAT
TGAAGCATTTATCAGGGTTATTGTCTCATGAGCGGATACATATTTGAATGTATTTAGAAAAATAAACAAA
TAGGGGTTCCGCGCACATTTCCCCGAAAAGTGCCACCTGGGTCGACATTGATTATTGACTAGTTATTAAT
AGTAATCAATTACGGGGTCATTAGTTCATAGCCCATATATGGAGTTCCGCGTTACATAACTTACGGTAAA
TGGCCCGCCTGGCTGACCGCCCAACGACCCCCGCCCATTGACGTCAATAATGACGTATGTTCCCATAGTA
ACGCCAATAGGGACTTTCCATTGACGTCAATGGGTGGAGTATTTACGGTAAACTGCCCACTTGGCAGTAC
ATCAAGTGTATCATATGCCAAGTACGCCCCCTATTGACGTCAATGACGGTAAATGGCCCGCCTGGCATTA
TGCCCAGTACATGACCTTATGGGACTTTCCTACTTGGCAGTACATCTACGTATTAGTCATCGCTATTACC
ATGGTCGAGGTGAGCCCCACGTTCTGCTTCACTCTCCCCATCTCCCCCCCCTCCCCACCCCCAATTTTGT
ATTTATTTATTTTTTAATTATTTTGTGCAGCGATGGGGGCGGGGGGGGGG
